Addgene plasmid #123874: MTK7_006
Purpose: Encodes the FRT cassette as a type 7 part to be used in the MTK system
Depositing lab: Hana El-Samad. Depositing organization: University of California, San Francisco (UCSF). Publication: A Toolkit for Rapid Modular Construction of Biological Circuits in Mammalian Cells. Fonseca JP, Bonny AR, Kumar GR, Ng AH, Town J, Wu QC, Aslankoohi E, Chen SY, Dods G, Harrigan P, Osimiri LC, Kistler AL, El-Samad H. ACS Synth Biol. 2019 Nov 15;8(11):2593-2606. doi: 10.1021/acssynbio.9b00322. Epub 2019 Nov 5. PubMed 31686495.
Backbone
  Vector backbone: MTK0_027
  Vector type: Mammalian Expression
Growth in bacteria
  Bacterial resistance: Chloramphenicol, 25 μg/mL
  Growth temperature: 37°C
  Growth strain: DH5alpha
  Copy number: Unknown
Gene/Insert
  Gene/Insert name: FRT
  Species: Synthetic
  Cloning method: Restriction Enzyme; 5′ cloning site unknown (unknown if destroyed); 3′ cloning site unknown (unknown if destroyed)
Terms and licenses: Academic/Nonprofit Terms; Industry Terms: Not Available to Industry
Depositor comments: Type 7 parts can be components of the destination backbone such as locus upstream homology arms, resistance cassette, recognition sites, and nuclear marker in the MTK Please visit https://www.biorxiv.org/content/10.1101/506188v2 for BioRxiv preprint
How to cite: MTK7_006 was a gift from Hana El-Samad (Addgene plasmid # 123874 ; http://n2t.net/addgene:123874 ; RRID:Addgene_123874)
