[The description below was written by a language model from this plasmid's Addgene catalogue record and pLannotate feature annotations shown in this document.]
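Description:
MTK7_006 is a small part plasmid (about 1.7 kb) from the Mammalian Toolkit (MTK), a modular hierarchical cloning system for assembling genetic circuits for mammalian cells. It is built on the MTK0_027 part-entry backbone and, although catalogued as a mammalian expression vector, it carries no mammalian promoter, coding sequence or selection marker of its own. It serves as a bacterial storage vehicle for a single standardized part. Propagation in E. coli relies on a high-copy ColE1/pUC-type origin of replication, and selection is by chloramphenicol resistance from a cat (chloramphenicol acetyltransferase) gene driven by its native cat promoter and followed by a minimal phage lambda t0 terminator.

The payload is a synthetic FRT site, the recognition target of FLP recombinase from the yeast 2μ plasmid. The automated annotation identifies it as the 34 bp minimal FRT, a form noted as supporting FLP-mediated excision but not integration. The catalogue entry simply calls the insert an "FRT cassette," and no additional elements are annotated around it. In the MTK scheme this is a type 7 part, a category reserved for components of the destination backbone such as upstream locus homology arms, resistance cassettes, recombinase recognition sites and nuclear markers. MTK7_006 is therefore intended to be combined with other toolkit parts so that the assembled destination vector or transcriptional unit carries an FRT site for FLP-based recombination in mammalian cells. The record lists the cloning method as restriction enzyme-based but does not state the flanking cloning sites or overhangs.
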