Features (pLannotate 1.2.2; 5 found; start..end, strand, type, name):
     77..665     +  rep_origin     ori: high-copy-number ColE1/pMB1/pBR322/pUC origin of replication
    780..813     +  protein_bind   FRT (minimal): supports FLP-mediated excision but not integration (Turan and Bode, 2011) FLP recombinase from the Saccharomyces cerevisiae 2μ plasmid
    831..865     -  terminator     lambda t0 terminator: minimal transcription terminator from phage lambda (Scholtissek and Grosse, 1987)
    939..1595    -  CDS            cat: CAT_ECOLX - Experimental evidence at protein level: Swiss-Prot protein existence level 1. This enzyme is an effector of chloramphenicol resistance in bacteria. From Escherichia coli. This protein is used as a marker in many commonly used cloning vectors, such as pACYC184.
   1596..1693    -  promoter       cat promoter: promoter of the E. coli cat gene encoding chloramphenicol acetyltransferase
>Addgene plasmid #123874 | MTK7_006 | addgene full sequence | sequence record 249824 | Addgene NGS Result
TCATGACCAAAATCCCTTAACGTGAGTTTTCGTTCCACTGAGCGTCAGACCCCGTAGAAAAGATCAAAGG
ATCTTCTTGAGATCCTTTTTTTCTGCGCGTAATCTGCTGCTTGCAAACAAAAAAACCACCGCTACCAGCG
GTGGTTTGTTTGCCGGATCAAGAGCTACCAACTCTTTTTCCGAAGGTAACTGGCTTCAGCAGAGCGCAGA
TACCAAATACTGTTCTTCTAGTGTAGCCGTAGTTAGGCCACCACTTCAAGAACTCTGTAGCACCGCCTAC
ATACCTCGCTCTGCTAATCCTGTTACCAGTGGCTGCTGCCAGTGGCGATAAGTCGTGTCTTACCGGGTTG
GACTCAAGACGATAGTTACCGGATAAGGCGCAGCGGTCGGGCTGAACGGGGGGTTCGTGCACACAGCCCA
GCTTGGAGCGAACGACCTACACCGAACTGAGATACCTACAGCGTGAGCTATGAGAAAGCGCCACGCTTCC
CGAAGGGAGAAAGGCGGACAGGTATCCGGTAAGCGGCAGGGTCGGAACAGGAGAGCGCACGAGGGAGCTT
CCAGGGGGAAACGCCTGGTATCTTTATAGTCCTGTCGGGTTTCGCCACCTCTGACTTGAGCGTCGATTTT
TGTGATGCTCGTCAGGGGGGCGGAGCCTATGGAAAAACGCCAGCAACGCGGCCTTTTTACGGTTCCTGGC
CTTTTGCTGGCCTTTTGCTCACATGTTCTTTCCTGCGTTATCCCCTGATTCTGTGGATAACCGTAGTCGG
TCTCAGAGTGAAGTTCCTATTCTCTAGAAAGTATAGGAACTTCCCGATGAGACCAGACCAATAAAAAACG
CCCGGCGGCAACCGAGCGTTCTGAACAAATCCAGATGGAGTTCTGAGGTCATTACTGGATCTATCAACAG
GAGTCCAAGCGAGCTCGATATCAAATTACGCCCCGCCCTGCCACTCATCGCAGTACTGTTGTAATTCATT
AAGCATTCTGCCGACATGGAAGCCATCACAAACGGCATGATGAACCTGAATCGCCAGCGGCATCAGCACC
TTGTCGCCTTGCGTATAATATTTGCCCATGGTGAAAACGGGGGCGAAGAAGTTGTCCATATTGGCCACGT
TTAAATCAAAACTGGTGAAACTCACCCAGGGATTGGCTGAAACGAAAAACATATTCTCAATAAACCCTTT
AGGGAAATAGGCCAGGTTTTCACCGTAACACGCCACATCTTGCGAATATATGTGTAGAAACTGCCGGAAA
TCGTCGTGGTATTCACTCCAGAGCGATGAAAACGTTTCAGTTTGCTCATGGAAAACGGTGTAACAAGGGT
GAACACTATCCCATATCACCAGCTCACCGTCTTTCATTGCCATACGAAATTCCGGATGAGCATTCATCAG
GCGGGCAAGAATGTGAATAAAGGCCGGATAAAACTTGTGCTTATTTTTCTTTACGGTCTTTAAAAAGGCC
GTAATATCCAGCTGAACGGTCTGGTTATAGGTACATTGAGCAACTGACTGAAATGCCTCAAAATGTTCTT
TACGATGCCATTGGGATATATCAACGGTGGTATATCCAGTGATTTTTTTCTCCATTTTAGCTTCCTTAGC
TCCTGAAAATCTCGATAACTCAAAAAATACGCCCGGTAGTGATCTTATTTCATTATGGTGAAAGTTGGAA
CCTCTTACGTGCCCGATCAA
